Addgene plasmid #125204: pSBbi-Pur-mCerulean3-spacer-cpVenus[E172]
Purpose: SB-transposon plasmid for stable expression of mCerulean3-cpVenus[E172] FRET low control
Depositing lab: Eric Davis. Depositing organization: University of Texas MD Anderson Cancer Center. Publication: Tonic B-cell receptor signaling in diffuse large B-cell lymphoma. Havranek O, Xu J, Kohrer S, Wang Z, Becker L, Comer JM, Henderson J, Ma W, Man Chun Ma J, Westin JR, Ghosh D, Shinners N, Sun L, Yi AF, Karri AR, Burger JA, Zal T, Davis RE. Blood. 2017 Aug 24;130(8):995-1006. doi: 10.1182/blood-2016-10-747303. Epub 2017 Jun 23. PubMed 28646116.
Backbone
  Vector backbone: pSBbi-Pur
  Backbone manufacturer: Addgene plasmid # 60523
  Backbone size w/o insert (bp): 5661
  Vector type: Mammalian Expression ; Transposon
  Selectable markers: Puromycin
Growth in bacteria
  Bacterial resistance: Ampicillin, 100 μg/mL
  Growth temperature: 37°C
  Growth strain: DH5alpha
  Copy number: High Copy
Gene/Insert
  Gene/Insert name: mCerulean3-spacer-cpVenus[E172]
  Species: Synthetic
  Insert size (bp): 2775
  Promoter: EF1a/RPBSA
  Cloning method: Restriction Enzyme; 5′ cloning site SfiI (not destroyed); 3′ cloning site SfiI (not destroyed)
  Sequencing primers: 5′ GCCTCAGACAGTGGTTCAAAG; 3′ AGGCACAGTCGAGGCTGAT
Terms and licenses: Academic/Nonprofit Terms; Industry Terms: Not Available to Industry
Depositor comments: Not membrane-targeted
How to cite: pSBbi-Pur-mCerulean3-spacer-cpVenus[E172] was a gift from Eric Davis (Addgene plasmid # 125204 ; http://n2t.net/addgene:125204 ; RRID:Addgene_125204)
