[The description below was written by a language model from this plasmid's Addgene catalogue record and pLannotate feature annotations shown in this document.]
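Description:
pSBbi-Pur-mCerulean3-spacer-cpVenus[E172] is a Sleeping Beauty transposon plasmid for stable expression in mammalian cells, built on the bidirectional pSBbi-Pur backbone. It is maintained in E. coli as a high-copy plasmid through a ColE1/pUC-type origin and the AmpR β-lactamase gene. In this backbone family the expression cassettes lie between transposon inverted repeats, so that co-delivered SB transposase can integrate them into the genome. The automated feature table does not annotate those repeats, nor the RPBSA promoter that the catalogue entry names.

The payload is a 2,775 bp synthetic insert cloned between two retained SfiI sites and driven by the EF-1α promoter, with a bGH polyadenylation signal downstream. The annotated open reading frame begins with short N-terminal tag sequences (a His-containing tag fragment, the T7 gene 10 leader and an Xpress epitope). These are followed by the cyan donor mCerulean3, a spacer that matches a fragment of human TRAF2, and a circularly permuted Venus yellow acceptor. The software labels the acceptor cp173Venus, whereas the depositor calls it cpVenus[E172]. Placing a bulky spacer between donor and acceptor presumably keeps the two fluorophores apart, which fits the stated purpose as a "FRET low" control. The depositor notes that the protein is not membrane-targeted.

On the opposite strand, a puromycin N-acetyltransferase gene with a rabbit β-globin poly(A) signal allows selection of stable integrants, presumably expressed from the RPBSA side of the EF1a/RPBSA promoter arrangement. The construct serves as a calibration reference for CFP/YFP FRET measurements in stably transfected cells, and the associated publication concerns B-cell receptor signalling in lymphoma.
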