Features (pLannotate 1.2.2; 17 found; start..end, strand, type, name):
      1..1182    +  promoter       EF-1α promoter: strong constitutive promoter for human elongation factor EF-1α
   1229..1249    +  CDS            capTEV™ (fragment): composite tag for in vivo biotinylation, TEV protease cleavage, and 6xHis tagging
   1250..1282    +  CDS            T7 tag (gene 10 leader): leader peptide from bacteriophage T7 gene 10 promotes efficient translation in E. coli
   1286..1309    +  CDS            Xpress™ tag: Xpress™ epitope tag, including an enterokinase recognition and cleavage site
   1316..2032    +  CDS            mCerulean3: mCerulean3 is a basic (constitutively fluorescent) cyan fluorescent protein published in 2011, derived from Aequorea victoria. It is reported to be a somewhat slowly-maturing monomer with very low acid sensitivity.
   1961..2737    +  CDS            TRAF2 (fragment): TRAF2_HUMAN - Also known as TRAP3. Experimental evidence at protein level: Swiss-Prot protein existence level 1. Regulates activation of NF-kappa-B and JNK and plays a central role in the regulation of cell survival and apoptosis. Required for normal antibody isotype switching from IgM to IgG. Has E3 ubiquitin-protein ligase activity and promotes 'Lys-63'-linked ubiquitination of target proteins, such as BIRC3, RIPK1 and TICAM1. Is an essential constituent of several E3 ubiquitin-protein ligase complexes, where it promotes the ubiquitination of target proteins by bringing them into contact wit
   2747..3478    +  CDS            cp173Venus: circularly permuted form of the Venus yellow fluorescent protein (Nagai et al., 2004) efficient FRET acceptor for CFP
   3538..3762    +  polyA_signal   bGH poly(A) signal: bovine growth hormone polyadenylation signal
   3766..3787    +  promoter       SV40 promoter (fragment): SV40 enhancer and early promoter
   4086..4116    +  rep_origin     M13 ori (fragment): M13 bacteriophage origin of replication; arrow indicates direction of (+) strand synthesis
   4117..4167    -  misc_feature   bom (fragment): basis of mobility region from pBR322
   4194..4298    +  promoter       AmpR promoter: bla
   4299..5159    +  CDS            AmpR: β-lactamase; bla; confers resistance to ampicillin, carbenicillin, and related antibiotics
   5330..5918    +  rep_origin     ori: high-copy-number ColE1/pMB1/pBR322/pUC origin of replication
   6481..6536    -  polyA_signal   β-globin poly(A) signal: rabbit β-globin polyadenylation signal (Gil and Proudfoot, 1987)
   6607..6687    -  CDS            HBB (fragment): HBB_PONPY - Experimental evidence at transcript level: Swiss-Prot protein existence level 2. Involved in oxygen transport from the lung to the various peripheral tissues. From Pongo pygmaeus (Bornean orangutan).
   6701..7300    -  CDS            PuroR: puromycin N-acetyltransferase; pac from Streptomyces alboniger; confers resistance to puromycin
>Addgene plasmid #125204 | pSBbi-Pur-mCerulean3-spacer-cpVenus[E172] | addgene full sequence | sequence record 244066 | Addgene NGS Result
GCTCCGGTGCCCGTCAGTGGGCAGAGCGCACATCGCCCACAGTCCCCGAGAAGTTGGGGGGAGGGGTCGG
CAATTGAACCGGTGCCTAGAGAAGGTGGCGCGGGGTAAACTGGGAAAGTGATGTCGTGTACTGGCTCCGC
CTTTTTCCCGAGGGTGGGGGAGAACCGTATATAAGTGCAGTAGTCGCCGTGAACGTTCTTTTTCGCAACG
GGTTTGCCGCCAGAACACAGGTAAGTGCCGTGTGTGGTTCCCGCGGGCCTGGCCTCTTTACGGGTTATGG
CCCTTGCGTGCCTTGAATTACTTCCACGCCCCTGGCTGCAGTACGTGATTCTTGATCCCGAGCTTCGGGT
TGGAAGTGGGTGGGAGAGTTCGAGGCCTTGCGCTTAAGGAGCCCCTTCGCCTCGTGCTTGAGTTGAGGCC
TGGCTTGGGCGCTGGGGCCGCCGCGTGCGAATCTGGTGGCACCTTCGCGCCTGTCTCGCTGCTTTCGATA
AGTCTCTAGCCATTTAAAATTTTTGATGACCTGCTGCGACGCTTTTTTTCTGGCAAGATAGTCTTGTAAA
TGCGGGCCAAGATCTGCACACTGGTATTTCGGTTTTTGGGGCCGCGGGCGGCGACGGGGCCCGTGCGTCC
CAGCGCACATGTTCGGCGAGGCGGGGCCTGCGAGCGCGGCCACCGAGAATCGGACGGGGGTAGTCTCAAG
CTGGCCGGCCTGCTCTGGTGCCTGGCCTCGCGCCGCCGTGTATCGCCCCGCCCTGGGCGGCAAGGCTGGC
CCGGTCGGCACCAGTTGCGTGAGCGGAAAGATGGCCGCTTCCCGGCCCTGCTGCAGGGAGCTCAAAATGG
AGGACGCGGCGCTCGGGAGAGCGGGCGGGTGAGTCACCCACACAAAGGAAAAGGGCCTTTCCGTCCTCAG
CCGTCGCTTCATGTGACTCCACGGAGTACCGGGCGCCGTCCAGGCACCTCGATTAGTTCTCGAGCTTTTG
GAGTACGTCGTCTTTAGGTTGGGGGGAGGGGTTTTATGCGATGGAGTTTCCCCATACTGAGTGGGTGGAG
ACTGAAGTTAGGCCAGCTTGGCACTTGATGTAATTCTCCTTGGAATTTGCCCTTTTTGAGTTTGGATCTT
GGTTCATTCTCAAGCCTCAGACAGTGGTTCAAAGTTTTTTTCTTCCATTTAAGGTGTCGTGAAAACTACC
CCAAGCTGGCCTCTGAGGCCACCATGGTGCGGGGTTCTCATCATCATCATCATCATGGTATGGCTAGCAT
GACTGGTGGACAGCAAATGGGTCGGGATCTGTACGACGATGACGATAAGGATCCCATGGTGAGCAAGGGC
GAGGAGCTGTTCACCGGGGTGGTGCCCATCCTGGTCGAGCTGGACGGCGACGTAAACGGCCACAAGTTCA
GCGTGTCCGGCGAGGGCGAGGGCGATGCCACCTACGGCAAGCTGACCCTGAAGTTCATCTGCACCACCGG
CAAGCTGCCCGTGCCCTGGCCCACCCTCGTGACCACCCTGAGCTGGGGCGTGCAGTGCTTCGCCCGCTAC
CCCGACCACATGAAGCAGCACGACTTCTTCAAGTCCGCCATGCCCGAAGGCTACGTCCAGGAGCGCACCA
TCTTCTTCAAGGACGACGGCAACTACAAGACCCGCGCCGAGGTGAAGTTCGAGGGCGACACCCTGGTGAA
CCGCATCGAGCTGAAGGGCATCGACTTCAAGGAGGACGGCAACATCCTGGGGCACAAGCTGGAGTACAAC
GCCATCCACGGCAACGTCTATATCACCGCCGACAAGCAGAAGAACGGCATCAAGGCCAACTTCGGCCTCA
ACTGCAACATCGAGGACGGCAGCGTGCAGCTCGCCGACCACTACCAGCAGAACACCCCCATCGGCGACGG
CCCCGTGCTGCTGCCCGACAACCACTACCTGAGCACCCAGTCCAAGCTGAGCAAAGACCCCAACGAGAAG
CGCGATCACATGGTCCTGCTGGAGTTCGTGACCGCCGCCGGGATCACTCTCGGCATGGACGAGCTGTACA
AGTCCGGACTCAGATCCTGCGAGAGCCTGGAGAAGAAGACGGCCACTTTTGAGAACATTGTCTGCGTCCT
GAACCGGGAGGTGGAGAGGGTGGCCATGACTGCCGAGGCCTGCAGCCGGCAGCACCGGCTGGACCAAGAC
AAGATTGAAGCCCTGAGTAGCAAGGTGCAGCAGCTGGAGAGGAGCATTGGCCTCAAGGACCTGGCGATGG
CTGACTTGGAGCAGAAGGTCTTGGAGATGGAGGCATCCACCTACGATGGGGTCTTCATCTGGAAGATCTC
AGACTTCGCCAGGAAGCGCCAGGAAGCTGTGGCTGGCCGCATACCCGCCATCTTCTCCCCAGCCTTCTAC
ACCAGCAGGTACGGCTACAAGATGTGTCTGCGTATCTACCTGAACGGCGACGGCACCGGGCGAGGAACAC
ACCTGTCCCTCTTCTTTGTGGTGATGAAGGGCCCGAATGACGCCCTGCTGCGGTGGCCCTTCAACCAGAA
GGTGACCTTAATGCTGCTCGACCAGAATAACCGGGAGCACGTGATTGACGCCTTCAGGCCCGACGTGACT
TCATCCTCTTTTCAGAGGCCAGTCAACGACATGAACATCGCAAGCGGCTGCCCCCTCTTCTGCCCCGTCT
CCAAGATGGAGGCAAAGAATTCCTACGTGCGGGACGATGCCATCTTCATCAAGGCCATTGTGGACCTGAC
AGGGCTCGGATCTATGGGCGGCGTGCAGCTCGCCGACCACTACCAGCAGAACACCCCCATCGGCGACGGC
CCCGTGCTGCTGCCCGACAACCACTACCTGAGCTACCAGTCCAAGCTGAGCAAAGACCCCAACGAGAAGC
GCGATCACATGGTCCTGCTGGAGTTCGTGACCGCCGCCGGGATCACTCTCGGCATGGACGAGCTGTACAA
GGGAGGTACCGGTGGATCTATGGTGAGCAAGGGCGAGGAGCTGTTCACCGGGGTGGTGCCCATCCTGGTC
GAGCTGGACGGCGACGTAAACGGCCACAAGTTCAGCGTGTCCGGCGAGGGCGAGGGCGATGCCACCTACG
GCAAGCTGACCCTGAAGCTGATCTGCACCACCGGCAAGCTGCCCGTGCCCTGGCCCACCCTCGTGACCAC
CCTGGGCTACGGCCTTCAGTGCTTCGCCCGCTACCCCGACCACATGAAGCAGCACGACTTCTTCAAGTCC
GCCATGCCCGAAGGCTACGTCCAGGAGCGCACCATCTTCTTCAAGGACGACGGCAACTACAAGACCCGCG
CCGAGGTGAAGTTCGAGGGCGACACCCTGGTGAACCGCATCGAGCTGAAGGGCATCGACTTCAAGGAGGA
CGGCAACATCCTGGGGCACAAGCTGGAGTACAACTACAACAGCCACAACGTCTATATCACCGCCGACAAG
CAGAAGAACGGCATCAAGGCCAACTTCAAGATCCGCCACAACATCGAGTAAGGCCTGTCAGGCCAAGCTT
GGGGATCAATTCTCTAGAGCTCGCTGATCAGCCTCGACTGTGCCTTCTAGTTGCCAGCCATCTGTTGTTT
GCCCCTCCCCCGTGCCTTCCTTGACCCTGGAAGGTGCCACTCCCACTGTCCTTTCCTAATAAAATGAGGA
AATTGCATCGCATTGTCTGAGTAGGTGTCATTCTATTCTGGGGGGTGGGGTGGGGCAGGACAGCAAGGGG
GAGGATTGGGAAGACAATAGCAGGCATGCTGGGGATGCGGTGGGCTCTATGGCTTCTGAGGCGGAAAGAA
CCAGCTGGGCCTACTAGATAGCGGACCCCTTACCGAAACATCGCCGCATTCTGCAGAGGAGTCGAACTTA
GTGTATGTAAACTTCTGACCCACTGGAATTGTGATACAGTGAATTATAAGTGAAATAATCTGTCTGTAAA
CAATTGTTGGAAAAATGACTTGTGTCATGCACAAAGTAGATGTCCTAACTGACTTGCCAAAACTATTGTT
TGTTAACAAGAAATTTGTGGAGTAGTTGAAAAACGAGTTTTAATGACTCCAACTTAAGTGTATGTAAACT
TCCGACTTCAACTGTATAGGGATCCAATTTTAACAAAATATTAACGCTTACAATTTCCTGATGCGGTATT
TTCTCCTTACGCATCTGTGCGGTATTTCACACCGCATCAGGTGGCACTTTTCGGGGAAATGTGCGCGGAA
CCCCTATTTGTTTATTTTTCTAAATACATTCAAATATGTATCCGCTCATGAGACAATAACCCTGATAAAT
GCTTCAATAATATTGAAAAAGGAAGAGTATGAGTATTCAACATTTCCGTGTCGCCCTTATTCCCTTTTTT
GCGGCATTTTGCCTTCCTGTTTTTGCTCACCCAGAAACGCTGGTGAAAGTAAAAGATGCTGAAGATCAGT
TGGGTGCACGAGTGGGTTACATCGAACTGGATCTCAACAGCGGTAAGATCCTTGAGAGTTTTCGCCCCGA
AGAACGTTTTCCAATGATGAGCACTTTTAAAGTTCTGCTATGTGGCGCGGTATTATCCCGTATTGACGCC
GGGCAAGAGCAACTCGGTCGCCGCATACACTATTCTCAGAATGACTTGGTTGAGTACTCACCAGTCACAG
AAAAGCATCTTACGGATGGCATGACAGTAAGAGAATTATGCAGTGCTGCCATAACCATGAGTGATAACAC
TGCGGCCAACTTACTTCTGACAACGATCGGAGGACCGAAGGAGCTAACCGCTTTTTTGCACAACATGGGG
GATCATGTAACTCGCCTTGATCGTTGGGAACCGGAGCTGAATGAAGCCATACCAAACGACGAGCGTGACA
CCACGATGCCTGTAGCAATGGCAACAACGTTGCGCAAACTATTAACTGGCGAACTACTTACTCTAGCTTC
CCGGCAACAATTAATAGACTGGATGGAGGCGGATAAAGTTGCAGGACCACTTCTGCGCTCGGCCCTTCCG
GCTGGCTGGTTTATTGCTGATAAATCTGGAGCCGGTGAGCGTGGGTCTCGCGGTATCATTGCAGCACTGG
GGCCAGATGGTAAGCCCTCCCGTATCGTAGTTATCTACACGACGGGGAGTCAGGCAACTATGGATGAACG
AAATAGACAGATCGCTGAGATAGGTGCCTCACTGATTAAGCATTGGTAACTGTCAGACCAAGTTTACTCA
TATATACTTTAGATTGATTTAAAACTTCATTTTTAATTTAAAAGGATCTAGGTGAAGATCCTTTTTGATA
ATCTCATGACCAAAATCCCTTAACGTGAGTTTTCGTTCCACTGAGCGTCAGACCCCGTAGAAAAGATCAA
AGGATCTTCTTGAGATCCTTTTTTTCTGCGCGTAATCTGCTGCTTGCAAACAAAAAAACCACCGCTACCA
GCGGTGGTTTGTTTGCCGGATCAAGAGCTACCAACTCTTTTTCCGAAGGTAACTGGCTTCAGCAGAGCGC
AGATACCAAATACTGTTCTTCTAGTGTAGCCGTAGTTAGGCCACCACTTCAAGAACTCTGTAGCACCGCC
TACATACCTCGCTCTGCTAATCCTGTTACCAGTGGCTGCTGCCAGTGGCGATAAGTCGTGTCTTACCGGG
TTGGACTCAAGACGATAGTTACCGGATAAGGCGCAGCGGTCGGGCTGAACGGGGGGTTCGTGCACACAGC
CCAGCTTGGAGCGAACGACCTACACCGAACTGAGATACCTACAGCGTGAGCTATGAGAAAGCGCCACGCT
TCCCGAAGGGAGAAAGGCGGACAGGTATCCGGTAAGCGGCAGGGTCGGAACAGGAGAGCGCACGAGGGAG
CTTCCAGGGGGAAACGCCTGGTATCTTTATAGTCCTGTCGGGTTTCGCCACCTCTGACTTGAGCGTCGAT
TTTTGTGATGCTCGTCAGGGGGGCGGAGCCTATGGAAAAACGCCAGCAACGCGGCCTTTTTACGGTTCCT
GGCCTTTTGCTGGCCTTTTGCTCACATGTTCTTTCCTGCGTTATCCCCTGATTCTGTGGATAACCGTATT
ACCGCCTTTGAGTGAGCTGATACCGCTCGCCGCAGCCGAACGACCGAGCGCAGCGAGTCAGTGAGCGAGG
AAGCGGATCCCTATACAGTTGAAGTCGGAAGTTTACATACACCTTAGCCAAATACATTTAAACTCACTTT
TTCACAATTCCTGACATTTAATCCTAGTAAAAATTCCCTGTCTTAGGTCAGTTAGGATCACCACTTTATT
TTAAGAATGTGAAATATCAGAATAATAGTAGAGAGAATGATTCATTTCAGCTTTTATTTCTTTCATCACA
TTCCCAGTGGGTCAGAAGTTTACATACACTCGACTCCTCTGCAGAATGCGGCGATGTTTCGGTAAGGGGT
CCCGAGTAGCTAGTTCATGGCAGCCAGCATATGGCATATGTTGCCAAACTCTAAACCAAATACTCATTCT
GATGTTTTAAATGATTTGCCCTCCCATATGTCCTTCCGAGTGAGAGACACAAAAAATTCCAACACACTAT
TGCAATGAAAATAAATTTCCTTTATTAGCCAGAAGTCAGATGCTCAAGGGGCTTCATGATGTCCCCATAA
TTTTTGGCAGAGGGAAAAAGATCTCAGTGGTATTTGTGAGCCAGGGCATTGGCCACACCAGCCACCACCT
TCTGATAGGCAGCCTGCACCTGAGGAGTGAATTCACGACAGGCCTTCGAATCAGGCACCGGGCTTGCGGG
TCATGCACCAGGTGCGCGGTCCTTCGGGCACCTCGACGTCGGCGGTGACGGTGAAGCCGAGCCGCTCGTA
GAAGGGGAGGTTGCGGGGCGCGGAGGTCTCCAGGAAGGCGGGCACCCCGGCGCGCTCGGCCGCCTCCACT
CCGGGGAGCACGACGGCGCTGCCCAGACCCTTGCCCTGGTGGTCGGGCGAGACGCCGACGGTGGCCAGGA
ACCACGCGGGCTCCTTGGGCCGGTGCGGCGCCAGGAGGCCTTCCATCTGTTGCTGCGCGGCCAGCCGGGA
ACCGCTCAACTCGGCCATGCGCGGGCCGATCTCGGCGAACACCGCCCCCGCTTCGACGCTCTCCGGCGTG
GTCCAGACCGCCACCGCGGCGCCGTCGTCCGCGACCCACACCTTGCCGATGTCGAGCCCGACGCGCGTGA
GGAAGAGTTCTTGCAGCTCGGTGACCCGCTCGATGTGGCGGTCCGGATCGACGGTGTGGCGCGTGGCGGG
GTAGTCGGCGAACGCGGCGGCGAGGGTGCGTACGGCCCTGGGGACGTCGTCGCGGGTGGCGAGGCGCACC
GTGGGCTTGTACTCGGTCATGGTGGCCTCAGGTGCAGAGGTTTCTACAGGGAAAGAGAGAAAGGCTACAG
TTAGTTTGCTGTGATGATGCTAAGTGCCGAGGTCAGATGTCTATGGATTGTACACGGAATCCCAACGCAG
GAACCAAAAAACACTCACCCAAAAAAATGGCGCTAAGGCCGAGAGAAAGGCGAAGTTCCGTCTACGGCTA
TATACCTTGAAACAGGGGCGGCAGAAGTGACGCAACGCGGTTGCGCGGACGGCTTCCTGTGTTTTCATTG
GTCGAAGCGTTCTGCGCGTGCGCAGAGATTCCCCAGGGAAGGCGGGCCCTCTTCCGAATGTCCAATCCGG
ACATTCTTCCGGTTGGACCTCCGCGGTCAGCGCTGTGCCCGGCGAGAGATCACGTGGGGCGCGGAGGCGG
TGCTGCTGGGGCACGGCCGTCCAGCCTCGGCGGCCATATTTTTGAGGGGCTGTTCATCTCGTTCACACGC
TCTGTCCGCCATGTTTGTGAGTGGAAGCGCCATTACCCCTTCAAGCGACTGAAGGCTGCAGGGCCTCTGG
TGGCCCGCATGGGGAGACCAGACCCGCCAGGCCCGCCTTTCCGCACTCAGTCCGGGCTTACTTTATTTTG
TGAGACAGGGTCTCGCCTAGAG
